Addgene plasmid #142090: TFORF2460
Purpose: Lentiviral vector for overexpressing transcription factor ORFs with unique 24-bp barcodes. Barcodes facilitate identification of transcription factors in pooled screens.
Depositing lab: Feng Zhang. Depositing organization: Broad Institute. Publication: A transcription factor atlas of directed differentiation. Joung J, Ma S, Tay T, Geiger-Schuller KR, Kirchgatterer PC, Verdine VK, Guo B, Arias-Garcia MA, Allen WE, Singh A, Kuksenko O, Abudayyeh OO, Gootenberg JS, Fu Z, Macrae RK, Buenrostro JD, Regev A, Zhang F. Cell. 2023 Jan 5;186(1):209-229.e26. doi: 10.1016/j.cell.2022.11.026. PubMed 36608654.
Backbone
  Vector backbone: pLX_TRC317
  Backbone manufacturer: Broad Institute Genetic Perturbation Platform
  Backbone size w/o insert (bp): 8264
  Vector type: Mammalian Expression, Lentiviral
  Selectable markers: Puromycin
Growth in bacteria
  Bacterial resistance: Ampicillin, 100 μg/mL
  Growth temperature: 37°C
  Growth strain: NEB Stable
  Copy number: High Copy
Gene/Insert
  Gene/Insert name: IRF7
  Species: H. sapiens (human)
  Insert size (bp): 1526
  Entrez Gene: IRF7 (a.k.a. IMD39, IRF-7, IRF-7H, IRF7A, IRF7B, IRF7C, IRF7H)
  Promoter: EF1a
  Cloning method: Unknown
  Sequencing primers: 5′ GGGTGGAGACTGAAGTTAGGCCAG; 3′ CACATAGCGTAAAAGGAGCAACATAG
Terms and licenses: Academic/Nonprofit Terms; Industry Terms: Not Available to Industry
Depositor comments: NM_004029,ENST00000348655 . The transcription factor ORF portion of this plasmid was synthesized by Genewiz. Please test multiple small colonies in case of plasmid recombination. To make this collection available in a timely manner, a portion of this collection was not fully sequenced by Addgene. If an Addgene verified full plasmid sequence is not available, please contact us prior to placing an order to request the full sequence.
How to cite: TFORF2460 was a gift from Feng Zhang (Addgene plasmid # 142090 ; http://n2t.net/addgene:142090 ; RRID:Addgene_142090)
