[The description below was written by a language model from this plasmid's Addgene catalogue record and pLannotate feature annotations shown in this document.]
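Description:
TFORF2460 is a third-generation-style, self-inactivating lentiviral expression plasmid built on the pLX_TRC317 backbone and carrying the human transcription factor IRF7, a key regulator of type I interferon responses. It belongs to a barcoded transcription factor ORF collection in which each ORF is paired with a unique 24-bp barcode, so that the factor carried by a transduced cell can be identified in pooled overexpression screens such as directed-differentiation screens. The plasmid is propagated in E. coli through a high-copy ColE1/pUC-type origin with ampicillin selection (AmpR). An f1 origin and residual lac/T7/T3 cloning-vector elements also lie in the bacterial portion. The depositor notes that the plasmid may recombine, which is a common concern with LTR-containing vectors.

The viral genome is transcribed in packaging cells from an RSV promoter fused to a truncated HIV-1 5' LTR. It is followed by the Ψ packaging signal with a gag fragment, the RRE for Rev-dependent nuclear export, and a cPPT/CTS, and it ends in a ΔU3 3' LTR and an SV40 polyadenylation signal. Within the provirus, an SV40 early promoter drives the puromycin N-acetyltransferase gene for selecting transduced mammalian cells. A separate EF-1α promoter drives the synthesized IRF7 ORF, which the depositor assigns to a specific RefSeq/Ensembl isoform. A WPRE downstream of the ORF enhances transcript stability and expression. The feature table does not annotate the barcode itself. A short U6 promoter fragment is annotated between the ORF and the WPRE, but the record does not state its function. The annotated sequence of 9,790 nt matches the stated backbone and insert sizes.
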