Features (pLannotate 1.2.2; 31 found; start..end, strand, type, name):
      5..231     +  promoter       RSV promoter: Rous sarcoma virus enhancer/promoter
    232..412     +  LTR            5' LTR (truncated): truncated 5' long terminal repeat (LTR) from HIV-1
    459..584     +  misc_feature   HIV-1 Ψ: packaging signal of human immunodeficiency virus type 1
    568..931     +  CDS            HIV-1 gag (fragment): gag protein from human immunodeficiency virus 1; gag
   1077..1310    +  misc_feature   RRE: The Rev response element (RRE) of HIV-1 allows for Rev-dependent mRNA export from the nucleus to the cytoplasm.
   1687..1713    +  CDS            Rev (fragment): human immunodeficiency virus 1 (HIV-1) Rev protein; rev; enhances nuclear export of unspliced and incompletely spliced viral mRNAs
   1720..1743    +  promoter       SV40 promoter (fragment): SV40 early promoter
   1744..1815    +  promoter       SV40 promoter (fragment): SV40 enhancer and early promoter
   1839..1974    +  rep_origin     SV40 ori: SV40 origin of replication
   2020..2616    +  CDS            PuroR (fragment): puromycin N-acetyltransferase; pac from Streptomyces; confers resistance to puromycin
   2665..2782    +  misc_feature   cPPT/CTS: central polypurine tract and central termination sequence of HIV-1
   2847..2913    +  CDS            small t antigen (fragment): SV40 (simian virus 40) small t antigen
   2920..4098    +  promoter       EF-1α promoter: strong constitutive promoter for human elongation factor EF-1α
   4115..5536    +  CDS            IRF7 (fragment): IRF7_HUMAN - Experimental evidence at protein level: Swiss-Prot protein existence level 1. Key transcriptional regulator of type I interferon (IFN)- dependent immune responses and plays a critical role in the innate immune response against DNA and RNA viruses. Regulates the transcription of type I IFN genes (IFN-alpha and IFN-beta) and IFN- stimulated genes (ISG) by binding to an interferon-stimulated response element (ISRE) in their promoters (PubMed:17574024, PubMed:32972995). Can efficiently activate both the IFN-beta (IFNB) and the IFN-alpha (IFNA) genes and mediate their induction via bot
   5552..5605    +  promoter       U6 promoter (fragment): RNA polymerase III promoter for human U6 snRNA
   5647..6235    +  misc_feature   WPRE: woodchuck hepatitis virus posttranscriptional regulatory element
   6286..6305    +  misc_feature   cPPT/CTS (fragment): central polypurine tract and central termination sequence of HIV-1
   6307..6540    +  LTR            3' LTR (ΔU3): self-inactivating 3' long terminal repeat (LTR) from HIV-1
   6618..6739    +  polyA_signal   SV40 poly(A) signal: SV40 polyadenylation signal
   6779..6914    +  rep_origin     SV40 ori: SV40 origin of replication
   6935..6953    -  promoter       T7 promoter: promoter for bacteriophage T7 RNA polymerase
   6961..7116    +  CDS            lacZα (fragment): LacZα fragment of β-galactosidase; lacZ fragment
   7121..7549    +  rep_origin     f1 ori (sequence partly withheld): f1 bacteriophage origin of replication; arrow indicates direction of (+) strand synthesis
   7602..7706    +  promoter       AmpR promoter: bla
   7707..8567    +  CDS            AmpR: β-lactamase; bla; confers resistance to ampicillin, carbenicillin, and related antibiotics
   8738..9326    +  rep_origin     ori: high-copy-number ColE1/pMB1/pBR322/pUC origin of replication
   9509..9601    +  CDS            lacI (fragment): lac repressor; lacI; The lac repressor binds to the lac operator to inhibit transcription in E. coli. This inhibition can be relieved by adding lactose or isopropyl-β-D-thiogalactopyranoside (IPTG).
   9614..9635    +  protein_bind   CAP binding site: CAP binding activates transcription in the presence of cAMP. E. coli catabolite activator protein
   9650..9680    +  promoter       lac promoter: promoter for the E. coli lac operon
   9688..9704    +  protein_bind   lac operator: The lac repressor binds to the lac operator to inhibit transcription in E. coli. This inhibition can be relieved by adding lactose or isopropyl-β-D-thiogalactopyranoside (IPTG). lac repressor encoded by lacI
   9749..9767    +  promoter       T3 promoter: promoter for bacteriophage T3 RNA polymerase
>Addgene plasmid #142090 | TFORF2460 | addgene full sequence | sequence record 395705 | Addgene NGS Result
TTAATGTAGTCTTATGCAATACTCTTGTAGTCTTGCAACATGGTAACGATGAGTTAGCAACATGCCTTAC
AAGGAGAGAAAAAGCACCGTGCATGCCGATTGGTGGAAGTAAGGTGGTACGATCGTGCCTTATTAGGAAG
GCAACAGACGGGTCTGACATGGATTGGACGAACCACTGAATTGCCGCATTGCAGAGATATTGTATTTAAG
TGCCTAGCTCGATACATAAACGGGTCTCTCTGGTTAGACCAGATCTGAGCCTGGGAGCTCTCTGGCTAAC
TAGGGAACCCACTGCTTAAGCCTCAATAAAGCTTGCCTTGAGTGCTTCAAGTAGTGTGTGCCCGTCTGTT
GTGTGACTCTGGTAACTAGAGATCCCTCAGACCCTTTTAGTCAGTGTGGAAAATCTCTAGCAGTGGCGCC
CGAACAGGGACTTGAAAGCGAAAGGGAAACCAGAGGAGCTCTCTCGACGCAGGACTCGGCTTGCTGAAGC
GCGCACGGCAAGAGGCGAGGGGCGGCGACTGGTGAGTACGCCAAAAATTTTGACTAGCGGAGGCTAGAAG
GAGAGAGATGGGTGCGAGAGCGTCAGTATTAAGCGGGGGAGAATTAGATCGCGATGGGAAAAAATTCGGT
TAAGGCCAGGGGGAAAGAAAAAATATAAATTAAAACATATAGTATGGGCAAGCAGGGAGCTAGAACGATT
CGCAGTTAATCCTGGCCTGTTAGAAACATCAGAAGGCTGTAGACAAATACTGGGACAGCTACAACCATCC
CTTCAGACAGGATCAGAAGAACTTAGATCATTATATAATACAGTAGCAACCCTCTATTGTGTGCATCAAA
GGATAGAGATAAAAGACACCAAGGAAGCTTTAGACAAGATAGAGGAAGAGCAAAACAAAAGTAAGACCAC
CGCACAGCAAGCGGCCGCTGATCTTCAGACCTGGAGGAGGAGATATGAGGGACAATTGGAGAAGTGAATT
ATATAAATATAAAGTAGTAAAAATTGAACCATTAGGAGTAGCACCCACCAAGGCAAAGAGAAGAGTGGTG
CAGAGAGAAAAAAGAGCAGTGGGAATAGGAGCTTTGTTCCTTGGGTTCTTGGGAGCAGCAGGAAGCACTA
TGGGCGCAGCGTCAATGACGCTGACGGTACAGGCCAGACAATTATTGTCTGGTATAGTGCAGCAGCAGAA
CAATTTGCTGAGGGCTATTGAGGCGCAACAGCATCTGTTGCAACTCACAGTCTGGGGCATCAAGCAGCTC
CAGGCAAGAATCCTGGCTGTGGAAAGATACCTAAAGGATCAACAGCTCCTGGGGATTTGGGGTTGCTCTG
GAAAACTCATTTGCACCACTGCTGTGCCTTGGAATGCTAGTTGGAGTAATAAATCTCTGGAACAGATTTG
GAATCACACGACCTGGATGGAGTGGGACAGAGAAATTAACAATTACACAAGCTTAATACACTCCTTAATT
GAAGAATCGCAAAACCAGCAAGAAAAGAATGAACAAGAATTATTGGAATTAGATAAATGGGCAAGTTTGT
GGAATTGGTTTAACATAACAAATTGGCTGTGGTATATAAAATTATTCATAATGATAGTAGGAGGCTTGGT
AGGTTTAAGAATAGTTTTTGCTGTACTTTCTATAGTGAATAGAGTTAGGCAGGGATATTCACCATTATCG
TTTCAGACCCACCTCCCAACCCCGAGGGGACCCATGCATTGCATCTCAATTAGTCAGCAACCAGGTGTGG
AAAGTCCCCAGGCTCCCCAGCAGGCAGAAGTATGCAAAGCATGCGTCTCAATTAGTCAGCAACCATAGTC
CCGCCCCTAACTCCGCCCATCCCGCCCCTAACTCCGCCCAGTTCCGCCCATTCTCCGCCCCATGGCTGAC
TAATTTTTTTTATTTATGCAGAGGCCGAGGCCGCCTCGGCCTCTGAGCTATTCCAGAAGTAGTGAGGAGG
CTTTTTTGGAGGCCTAGGCTTTTGCAAAAAGCTTTCTAGAGGTACCACCGGAGCTTACCATGACCGAGTA
CAAGCCCACGGTGCGCCTCGCCACCCGCGACGACGTCCCCAGGGCCGTACGCACCCTCGCCGCCGCGTTC
GCCGACTACCCCGCCACGCGCCACACCGTCGATCCGGACCGCCACATCGAGCGGGTCACCGAGCTGCAAG
AACTCTTCCTCACGCGCGTCGGGCTCGACATCGGCAAGGTGTGGGTCGCGGACGACGGCGCCGCCGTGGC
GGTCTGGACCACGCCGGAGAGCGTCGAAGCGGGGGCGGTGTTCGCCGAGATCGGCCCGCGCATGGCCGAG
TTGAGCGGTTCCCGGCTGGCCGCGCAGCAACAGATGGAAGGCCTCCTGGCGCCGCACCGGCCCAAGGAGC
CCGCGTGGTTCCTGGCCACCGTCGGCGTCTCGCCCGACCACCAGGGCAAGGGTCTGGGCAGCGCCGTCGT
GCTCCCCGGAGTGGAGGCGGCCGAGCGCGCCGGGGTGCCCGCCTTCCTGGAGACCTCCGCGCCCCGCAAC
CTCCCCTTCTACGAGCGGCTCGGCTTCACCGTCACCGCCGACGTCGAGGTGCCCGAAGGACCGCGCACCT
GGTGCATGACCCGCAAGCCCGGTGCCAGTTAACGAATTCTAGATCTTGAGACAAATGGCAGTATTCATCC
ACAATTTTAAAAGAAAAGGGGGGATTGGGGGGTACAGTGCAGGGGAAAGAATAGTAGACATAATAGCAAC
AGACATACAAACTAAAGAATTACAAAAACAAATTACAAAAATTCAAAATTTTCGGGTTTATTACAGGGAC
AGCAGAGATCCACTTTGGCGCCGGCTCGAGGCCTGCAGGTGCAAAGATGGATAAAGTTTTAAACAGAGAG
GAATCTTTGCAGCTAATGGACCTTCTAGGTCTTGAAAGGAGTGGGAATTGGCTCCGGTGCCCGTCAGTGG
GCAGAGCGCACATCGCCCACAGTCCCCGAGAAGTTGGGGGGAGGGGTCGGCAATTGAACCGGTGCCTAGA
GAAGGTGGCGCGGGGTAAACTGGGAAAGTGATGTCGTGTACTGGCTCCGCCTTTTTCCCGAGGGTGGGGG
AGAACCGTATATAAGTGCAGTAGTCGCCGTGAACGTTCTTTTTCGCAACGGGTTTGCCGCCAGAACACAG
GTAAGTGCCGTGTGTGGTTCCCGCGGGCCTGGCCTCTTTACGGGTTATGGCCCTTGCGTGCCTTGAATTA
CTTCCACCTGGCTGCAGTACGTGATTCTTGATCCCGAGCTTCGGGTTGGAAGTGGGTGGGAGAGTTCGAG
GCCTTGCGCTTAAGGAGCCCCTTCGCCTCGTGCTTGAGTTGAGGCCTGGCCTGGGCGCTGGGGCCGCCGC
GTGCGAATCTGGTGGCACCTTCGCGCCTGTCTCGCTGCTTTCGATAAGTCTCTAGCCATTTAAAATTTTT
GATGACCTGCTGCGACGCTTTTTTTCTGGCAAGATAGTCTTGTAAATGCGGGCCAAGATCTGCACACTGG
TATTTCGGTTTTTGGGGCCGCGGGCGGCGACGGGGCCCGTGCGTCCCAGCGCACATGTTCGGCGAGGCGG
GGCCTGCGAGCGCGGCCACCGAGAATCGGACGGGGGTAGTCTCAAGCTGGCCGGCCTGCTCTGGTGCCTG
GCCTCGCGCCGCCGTGTATCGCCCCGCCCTGGGCGGCAAGGCTGGCCCGGTCGGCACCAGTTGCGTGAGC
GGAAAGATGGCCGCTTCCCGGCCCTGCTGCAGGGAGCTCAAAATGGAGGACGCGGCGCTCGGGAGAGCGG
GCGGGTGAGTCACCCACACAAAGGAAAAGGGCCTTTCCGTCCTCAGCCGTCGCTTCATGTGACTCCACGG
AGTACCGGGCGCCGTCCAGGCACCTCGATTAGTTCTCGAGCTTTTGGAGTACGTCGTCTTTAGGTTGGGG
GGAGGGGTTTTATGCGATGGAGTTTCCCCACACTGAGTGGGTGGAGACTGAAGTTAGGCCAGCTTGGCAC
TTGATGTAATTCTCCTTGGAATTTGCCCTTTTTGAGTTTGGATCTTGGTTCATTCTCAAGCCTCAGACAG
TGGTTCAAAGTTTTTTTCTTCCATTTCAGGTGTCGTGAGGCTAGCACCGCCACCATGGCCTTGGCTCCTG
AGAGGGCAGCCCCACGCGTGCTGTTCGGAGAGTGGCTCCTTGGAGAGATCAGCAGCGGCTGCTATGAGGG
GCTGCAGTGGCTGGACGAGGCCCGCACCTGTTTCCGCGTGCCCTGGAAGCACTTCGCGCGCAAGGACCTG
AGCGAGGCCGACGCGCGCATCTTCAAGGCCTGGGCTGTGGCCCGCGGCAGGTGGCCGCCTAGCAGCAGGG
GAGGTGGCCCGCCCCCCGAGGCTGAGACTGCGGAGCGCGCCGGCTGGAAAACCAACTTCCGCTGCGCACT
GCGCAGCACGCGTCGCTTCGTGATGCTGCGGGATAACTCGGGGGACCCGGCCGACCCGCACAAGGTGTAC
GCGCTCAGCCGGGAGCTGTGCTGGCGAGAAGGCCCAGGCACGGACCAGACTGAGGCAGAGGCCCCCGCAG
CTGTCCCACCACCACAGGGTGGGCCCCCAGGGCCATTCCTGGCACACACACATGCTGGACTCCAAGCCCC
AGGCCCCCTCCCTGCCCCAGCTGGTGACAAGGGGGACCTCCTGCTCCAGGCAGTGCAACAGAGCTGCCTG
GCAGACCATCTGCTGACAGCGTCATGGGGGGCAGATCCAGTCCCAACCAAGGCTCCTGGAGAGGGACAAG
AAGGGCTTCCCCTGACTGGGGCCTGTGCTGGAGGCGAGGCCGCGGCCCCAGAGTCCCCGCACCAGGCAGA
GCCGTACCTGTCACCCTCCCCAAGCGCCTGCACCGCGGTGCAAGAGCCCAGCCCAGGGGCGCTGGACGTG
ACCATCATGTACAAGGGCCGCACGGTGCTGCAGAAGGTGGTGGGACACCCGAGCTGCACGTTCCTATACG
GCCCCCCAGACCCAGCTGTCCGGGCCACAGACCCCCAGCAGGTAGCATTCCCCAGCCCTGCCGAGCTCCC
GGACCAGAAGCAGCTGCGCTACACGGAGGAACTGCTGCGGCACGTGGCCCCTGGGTTGCACCTGGAGCTT
CGGGGGCCACAGCTGTGGGCCCGGCGCATGGGCAAGTGCAAGGTGTACTGGGAGGTGGGCGGACCCCCAG
GCTCCGCCAGCCCCTCCACCCCAGCCTGCCTGCTGCCTCGGAACTGTGACACCCCCATCTTCGACTTCAG
AGTCTTCTTCCAAGAGCTGGTGGAATTCCGGGCACGGCAGCGCCGTGGCTCCCCACGCTATACCATCTAC
CTGGGCTTCGGGCAGGACCTGTCAGCTGGGAGGCCCAAGGAGAAGAGCCTGGTCCTGGTGAAGCTGGAAC
CCTGGCTGTGCCGAGTGCACCTAGAGGGCACGCAGCGTGAGGGTGTGTCTTCCCTGGATAGCAGCAGCCT
CAGCCTCTGCCTGTCCAGCGCCAACAGCCTCTATGACGACATCGAGTGCTTCCTTATGGAGCTGGAGCAG
CCCGCCTAGTAATGAACTAGTCCGTAACTTGAAAGTATTTCGATTTCTTGGCTTTATATATCTTGTGGAA
AGGACGAACAAGTTGTCTCGGCCGTAGCGAAACGCGTTAAGTCGACAATCAACCTCTGGATTACAAAATT
TGTGAAAGATTGACTGGTATTCTTAACTATGTTGCTCCTTTTACGCTATGTGGATACGCTGCTTTAATGC
CTTTGTATCATGCTATTGCTTCCCGTATGGCTTTCATTTTCTCCTCCTTGTATAAATCCTGGTTGCTGTC
TCTTTATGAGGAGTTGTGGCCCGTTGTCAGGCAACGTGGCGTGGTGTGCACTGTGTTTGCTGACGCAACC
CCCACTGGTTGGGGCATTGCCACCACCTGTCAGCTCCTTTCCGGGACTTTCGCTTTCCCCCTCCCTATTG
CCACGGCGGAACTCATCGCCGCCTGCCTTGCCCGCTGCTGGACAGGGGCTCGGCTGTTGGGCACTGACAA
TTCCGTGGTGTTGTCGGGGAAATCATCGTCCTTTCCTTGGCTGCTCGCCTGTGTTGCCACCTGGATTCTG
CGCGGGACGTCCTTCTGCTACGTCCCTTCGGCCCTCAATCCAGCGGACCTTCCTTCCCGCGGCCTGCTGC
CGGCTCTGCGGCCTCTTCCGCGTCTTCGCCTTCGCCCTCAGACGAGTCGGATCTCCCTTTGGGCCGCCTC
CCCGCGTCGACTTTAAGACCAATGACTTACAAGGCAGCTGTAGATCTTAGCCACTTTTTAAAAGAAAAGG
GGGGACTGGAAGGGCTAATTCACTCCCAACGAAGACAAGATCTGCTTTTTGCTTGTACTGGGTCTCTCTG
GTTAGACCAGATCTGAGCCTGGGAGCTCTCTGGCTAACTAGGGAACCCACTGCTTAAGCCTCAATAAAGC
TTGCCTTGAGTGCTTCAAGTAGTGTGTGCCCGTCTGTTGTGTGACTCTGGTAACTAGAGATCCCTCAGAC
CCTTTTAGTCAGTGTGGAAAATCTCTAGCAGTACGTATAGTAGTTCATGTCATCTTATTATTCAGTATTT
ATAACTTGCAAAGAAATGAATATCAGAGAGTGAGAGGAACTTGTTTATTGCAGCTTATAATGGTTACAAA
TAAAGCAATAGCATCACAAATTTCACAAATAAAGCATTTTTTTCACTGCATTCTAGTTGTGGTTTGTCCA
AACTCATCAATGTATCTTATCATGTCTGGCTCTAGCTATCCCGCCCCTAACTCCGCCCATCCCGCCCCTA
ACTCCGCCCAGTTCCGCCCATTCTCCGCCCCATGGCTGACTAATTTTTTTTATTTATGCAGAGGCCGAGG
CCGCCTCGGCCTCTGAGCTATTCCAGAAGTAGTGAGGAGGCTTTTTTGGAGGCCTAGGGACGTACCCAAT
TCGCCCTATAGTGAGTCGTATTACGCGCGCTCACTGGCCGTCGTTTTACAACGTCGTGACTGGGAAAACC
CTGGCGTTACCCAACTTAATCGCCTTGCAGCACATCCCCCTTTCGCCAGCTGGCGTAATAGCGAAGAGGC
CCGCACCGATCGCCCTTCCCAACAGTTGCGCAGCCTGAATGGCGAATGGG
[124 nt withheld, positions 7121-7244]
C
[91 nt withheld, positions 7246-7336]
A
[49 nt withheld, positions 7338-7386]
CCTTTGACGTTGGAGTCCACGTTCTTT
[37 nt withheld, positions 7414-7450]
ACCCTATCTCGGTCTATTCTTTTGATTTATAAGGGATTTTGCCGATTTCGGCCTATTGGTTAAAAAATGA
GCTGATTTAACAAAAATTTAACGCGAATTTTAACAAAATATTAACGCTTACAATTTAGGTGGCACTTTTC
GGGGAAATGTGCGCGGAACCCCTATTTGTTTATTTTTCTAAATACATTCAAATATGTATCCGCTCATGAG
ACAATAACCCTGATAAATGCTTCAATAATATTGAAAAAGGAAGAGTATGAGTATTCAACATTTCCGTGTC
GCCCTTATTCCCTTTTTTGCGGCATTTTGCCTTCCTGTTTTTGCTCACCCAGAAACGCTGGTGAAAGTAA
AAGATGCTGAAGATCAGTTGGGTGCACGAGTGGGTTACATCGAACTGGATCTCAACAGCGGTAAGATCCT
TGAGAGTTTTCGCCCCGAAGAACGTTTTCCAATGATGAGCACTTTTAAAGTTCTGCTATGTGGCGCGGTA
TTATCCCGTATTGACGCCGGGCAAGAGCAACTCGGTCGCCGCATACACTATTCTCAGAATGACTTGGTTG
AGTACTCACCAGTCACAGAAAAGCATCTTACGGATGGCATGACAGTAAGAGAATTATGCAGTGCTGCCAT
AACCATGAGTGATAACACTGCGGCCAACTTACTTCTGACAACGATCGGAGGACCGAAGGAGCTAACCGCT
TTTTTGCACAACATGGGGGATCATGTAACTCGCCTTGATCGTTGGGAACCGGAGCTGAATGAAGCCATAC
CAAACGACGAGCGTGACACCACGATGCCTGTAGCAATGGCAACAACGTTGCGCAAACTATTAACTGGCGA
ACTACTTACTCTAGCTTCCCGGCAACAATTAATAGACTGGATGGAGGCGGATAAAGTTGCAGGACCACTT
CTGCGCTCGGCCCTTCCGGCTGGCTGGTTTATTGCTGATAAATCTGGAGCCGGTGAGCGTGGGTCTCGCG
GTATCATTGCAGCACTGGGGCCAGATGGTAAGCCCTCCCGTATCGTAGTTATCTACACGACGGGGAGTCA
GGCAACTATGGATGAACGAAATAGACAGATCGCTGAGATAGGTGCCTCACTGATTAAGCATTGGTAACTG
TCAGACCAAGTTTACTCATATATACTTTAGATTGATTTAAAACTTCATTTTTAATTTAAAAGGATCTAGG
TGAAGATCCTTTTTGATAATCTCATGACCAAAATCCCTTAACGTGAGTTTTCGTTCCACTGAGCGTCAGA
CCCCGTAGAAAAGATCAAAGGATCTTCTTGAGATCCTTTTTTTCTGCGCGTAATCTGCTGCTTGCAAACA
AAAAAACCACCGCTACCAGCGGTGGTTTGTTTGCCGGATCAAGAGCTACCAACTCTTTTTCCGAAGGTAA
CTGGCTTCAGCAGAGCGCAGATACCAAATACTGTTCTTCTAGTGTAGCCGTAGTTAGGCCACCACTTCAA
GAACTCTGTAGCACCGCCTACATACCTCGCTCTGCTAATCCTGTTACCAGTGGCTGCTGCCAGTGGCGAT
AAGTCGTGTCTTACCGGGTTGGACTCAAGACGATAGTTACCGGATAAGGCGCAGCGGTCGGGCTGAACGG
GGGGTTCGTGCACACAGCCCAGCTTGGAGCGAACGACCTACACCGAACTGAGATACCTACAGCGTGAGCT
ATGAGAAAGCGCCACGCTTCCCGAAGGGAGAAAGGCGGACAGGTATCCGGTAAGCGGCAGGGTCGGAACA
GGAGAGCGCACGAGGGAGCTTCCAGGGGGAAACGCCTGGTATCTTTATAGTCCTGTCGGGTTTCGCCACC
TCTGACTTGAGCGTCGATTTTTGTGATGCTCGTCAGGGGGGCGGAGCCTATGGAAAAACGCCAGCAACGC
GGCCTTTTTACGGTTCCTGGCCTTTTGCTGGCCTTTTGCTCACATGTTCTTTCCTGCGTTATCCCCTGAT
TCTGTGGATAACCGTATTACCGCCTTTGAGTGAGCTGATACCGCTCGCCGCAGCCGAACGACCGAGCGCA
GCGAGTCAGTGAGCGAGGAAGCGGAAGAGCGCCCAATACGCAAACCGCCTCTCCCCGCGCGTTGGCCGAT
TCATTAATGCAGCTGGCACGACAGGTTTCCCGACTGGAAAGCGGGCAGTGAGCGCAACGCAATTAATGTG
AGTTAGCTCACTCATTAGGCACCCCAGGCTTTACACTTTATGCTTCCGGCTCGTATGTTGTGTGGAATTG
TGAGCGGATAACAATTTCACACAGGAAACAGCTATGACCATGATTACGCCAAGCGCGCAATTAACCCTCA
CTAAAGGGAACAAAAGCTGGAGCTGCAAGC
