>Addgene plasmid #142090 | TFORF2460 | depositor partial sequence | sequence record 278407 | Insert
ACCGCCACCATGGCCTTGGCTCCTGAGAGGGCAGCCCCACGCGTGCTGTTCGGAGAGTGGCTCCTTGGAG
AGATCAGCAGCGGCTGCTATGAGGGGCTGCAGTGGCTGGACGAGGCCCGCACCTGTTTCCGCGTGCCCTG
GAAGCACTTCGCGCGCAAGGACCTGAGCGAGGCCGACGCGCGCATCTTCAAGGCCTGGGCTGTGGCCCGC
GGCAGGTGGCCGCCTAGCAGCAGGGGAGGTGGCCCGCCCCCCGAGGCTGAGACTGCGGAGCGCGCCGGCT
GGAAAACCAACTTCCGCTGCGCACTGCGCAGCACGCGTCGCTTCGTGATGCTGCGGGATAACTCGGGGGA
CCCGGCCGACCCGCACAAGGTGTACGCGCTCAGCCGGGAGCTGTGCTGGCGAGAAGGCCCAGGCACGGAC
CAGACTGAGGCAGAGGCCCCCGCAGCTGTCCCACCACCACAGGGTGGGCCCCCAGGGCCATTCCTGGCAC
ACACACATGCTGGACTCCAAGCCCCAGGCCCCCTCCCTGCCCCAGCTGGTGACAAGGGGGACCTCCTGCT
CCAGGCAGTGCAACAGAGCTGCCTGGCAGACCATCTGCTGACAGCGTCATGGGGGGCAGATCCAGTCCCA
ACCAAGGCTCCTGGAGAGGGACAAGAAGGGCTTCCCCTGACTGGGGCCTGTGCTGGAGGCGAGGCCGCGG
CCCCAGAGTCCCCGCACCAGGCAGAGCCGTACCTGTCACCCTCCCCAAGCGCCTGCACCGCGGTGCAAGA
GCCCAGCCCAGGGGCGCTGGACGTGACCATCATGTACAAGGGCCGCACGGTGCTGCAGAAGGTGGTGGGA
CACCCGAGCTGCACGTTCCTATACGGCCCCCCAGACCCAGCTGTCCGGGCCACAGACCCCCAGCAGGTAG
CATTCCCCAGCCCTGCCGAGCTCCCGGACCAGAAGCAGCTGCGCTACACGGAGGAACTGCTGCGGCACGT
GGCCCCTGGGTTGCACCTGGAGCTTCGGGGGCCACAGCTGTGGGCCCGGCGCATGGGCAAGTGCAAGGTG
TACTGGGAGGTGGGCGGACCCCCAGGCTCCGCCAGCCCCTCCACCCCAGCCTGCCTGCTGCCTCGGAACT
GTGACACCCCCATCTTCGACTTCAGAGTCTTCTTCCAAGAGCTGGTGGAATTCCGGGCACGGCAGCGCCG
TGGCTCCCCACGCTATACCATCTACCTGGGCTTCGGGCAGGACCTGTCAGCTGGGAGGCCCAAGGAGAAG
AGCCTGGTCCTGGTGAAGCTGGAACCCTGGCTGTGCCGAGTGCACCTAGAGGGCACGCAGCGTGAGGGTG
TGTCTTCCCTGGATAGCAGCAGCCTCAGCCTCTGCCTGTCCAGCGCCAACAGCCTCTATGACGACATCGA
GTGCTTCCTTATGGAGCTGGAGCAGCCCGCCTAGTAATGAACTAGTCCGTAACTTGAAAGTATTTCGATT
TCTTGGCTTTATATATCTTGTGGAAAGGACGAACAAGTTGTCTCGGCCGTAGCGAA
