>Addgene plasmid #142090 | TFORF2460 | depositor partial sequence | sequence record 278408 | Barcode
ACAAGTTGTCTCGGCCGTAGCGAA
